>Addgene plasmid #141903 | TFORF2070 | addgene full sequence | sequence record 396962 | Addgene NGS Result
GGCTCCGGTGCCCGTCAGTGGGCAGAGCGCACATCGCCCACAGTCCCCGAGAAGTTGGGGGGAGGGGTCG
GCAATTGAACCGGTGCCTAGAGAAGGTGGCGCGGGGTAAACTGGGAAAGTGATGTCGTGTACTGGCTCCG
CCTTTTTCCCGAGGGTGGGGGAGAACCGTATATAAGTGCAGTAGTCGCCGTGAACGTTCTTTTTCGCAAC
GGGTTTGCCGCCAGAACACAGGTAAGTGCCGTGTGTGGTTCCCGCGGGCCTGGCCTCTTTACGGGTTATG
GCCCTTGCGTGCCTTGAATTACTTCCACCTGGCTGCAGTACGTGATTCTTGATCCCGAGCTTCGGGTTGG
AAGTGGGTGGGAGAGTTCGAGGCCTTGCGCTTAAGGAGCCCCTTCGCCTCGTGCTTGAGTTGAGGCCTGG
CCTGGGCGCTGGGGCCGCCGCGTGCGAATCTGGTGGCACCTTCGCGCCTGTCTCGCTGCTTTCGATAAGT
CTCTAGCCATTTAAAATTTTTGATGACCTGCTGCGACGCTTTTTTTCTGGCAAGATAGTCTTGTAAATGC
GGGCCAAGATCTGCACACTGGTATTTCGGTTTTTGGGGCCGCGGGCGGCGACGGGGCCCGTGCGTCCCAG
CGCACATGTTCGGCGAGGCGGGGCCTGCGAGCGCGGCCACCGAGAATCGGACGGGGGTAGTCTCAAGCTG
GCCGGCCTGCTCTGGTGCCTGGCCTCGCGCCGCCGTGTATCGCCCCGCCCTGGGCGGCAAGGCTGGCCCG
GTCGGCACCAGTTGCGTGAGCGGAAAGATGGCCGCTTCCCGGCCCTGCTGCAGGGAGCTCAAAATGGAGG
ACGCGGCGCTCGGGAGAGCGGGCGGGTGAGTCACCCACACAAAGGAAAAGGGCCTTTCCGTCCTCAGCCG
TCGCTTCATGTGACTCCACGGAGTACCGGGCGCCGTCCAGGCACCTCGATTAGTTCTCGAGCTTTTGGAG
TACGTCGTCTTTAGGTTGGGGGGAGGGGTTTTATGCGATGGAGTTTCCCCACACTGAGTGGGTGGAGACT
GAAGTTAGGCCAGCTTGGCACTTGATGTAATTCTCCTTGGAATTTGCCCTTTTTGAGTTTGGATCTTGGT
TCATTCTCAAGCCTCAGACAGTGGTTCAAAGTTTTTTTCTTCCATTTCAGGTGTCGTGAGGCTAGCACCG
CCACCATGGCCCGAAGACCCCGGCACAGCATATATAGCAGTGACGAGGATGATGAGGACTTTGAGATGTG
TGACCATGACTATGATGGGCTGCTTCCCAAGTCTGGAAAGCGTCACTTGGGGAAAACAAGGTGGACCCGG
GAAGAGGATGAAAAACTGAAGAAGCTGGTGGAACAGAATGGAACAGATGACTGGAAAGTTATTGCCAATT
ATCTCCCGAATCGAACAGATGTGCAGTGCCAGCACCGATGGCAGAAAGTACTAAACCCTGAGCTCATCAA
GGGTCCTTGGACCAAAGAAGAAGATCAGAGAGTGATAGAGCTTGTACAGAAATACGGTCCGAAACGTTGG
TCTGTTATTGCCAAGCACTTAAAGGGGAGAATTGGAAAACAATGTAGGGAGAGGTGGCATAACCACTTGA
ATCCAGAAGTTAAGAAAACCTCCTGGACAGAAGAGGAAGACAGAATTATTTACCAGGCACACAAGAGACT
GGGGAACAGATGGGCAGAAATCGCAAAGCTACTGCCTGGACGAACTGATAATGCTATCAAGAACCACTGG
AATTCTACAATGCGTCGGAAGGTCGAACAGGAAGGTTATCTGCAGGAGTCTTCAAAAGCCAGCCAGCCAG
CAGTGGCCACAAGCTTCCAGAAGAACAGTCATTTGATGGGTTTTGCTCAGGCTCCGCCTACAGCTCAACT
CCCTGCCACTGGCCAGCCCACTGTTAACAACGACTATTCCTATTACCACATTTCTGAAGCACAAAATGTC
TCCAGTCATGTTCCATACCCTGTAGCGTTACATGTAAATATAGTCAATGTCCCTCAGCCAGCTGCCGCAG
CCATTCAGACACAGAACCACACATGCAGCTACCCCGGGTGGCACAGCACCACCATTGCCGACCACACCAG
ACCTCATGGAGACAGTGCACCTGTTTCCTGTTTGGGAGAACACCACTCCACTCCATCTCTGCCAGCGGAT
CCTGGCTCCCTACCTGAAGAAAGCGCCTCGCCAGCAAGGTGCATGATCGTCCACCAGGGCACCATTCTGG
ATAATGTTAAGAACCTCTTAGAATTTGCAGAAACACTCCAATTTATAGATTCTTTCTTAAACACTTCCAG
TAACCATGAAAACTCAGACTTGGAAATGCCTTCTTTAACTTCCACCCCCCTCATTGGTCACAAATTGACT
GTTACAACACCATTTCATAGAGACCAGACTGTGAAAACTCAAAAGGAAAATACTGTTTTTAGAACCCCAG
CTATCAAAAGGTCAATCTTAGAAAGCTCTCCAAGAACTCCTACACCATTCAAACATGCACTTGCAGCTCA
AGAAATTAAATACGGTCCCCTGAAGATGCTACCTCAGACACCCTCTCATCTAGTAGAAGATCTGCAGGAT
GTGATCAAACAGGAATCTGATGAATCTGGAATTGTTGCTGAGTTTCAAGAAAATGGACCACCCTTACTGA
AGAAAATCAAACAAGAGGTGGAATCTCCAACTGATAAATCAGGAAACTTCTTCTGCTCACACCACTGGGA
AGGGGACAGTCTGAATACCCAACTGTTCACGCAGACCTCGCCTGTGGCAGATGCACCGAATATTCTTACA
AGCTCCGTTTTAATGGCACCAGCATCAGAAGATGAAGACAATGTTCTCAAAGCATTTACAGTACCTAAAA
ACAGGTCCCTGGCGAGCCCCTTGCAGCCTTGTAGCAGTACCTGGGAACCTGCATCCTGTGGAAAGATGGA
GGAGCAGATGACATCTTCCAGTCAAGCTCGTAAATACGTGAATGCATTCTCAGCCCGGACGCTGGTCATG
TAGTAATGAACTAGTCCGTAACTTGAAAGTATTTCGATTTCTTGGCTTTATATATCTTGTGGAAAGGACG
AGCTCCCACTCCTCGATGGTCGCAAACGCGTTAAGTCGACAATCAACCTCTGGATTACAAAATTTGTGAA
AGATTGACTGGTATTCTTAACTATGTTGCTCCTTTTACGCTATGTGGATACGCTGCTTTAATGCCTTTGT
ATCATGCTATTGCTTCCCGTATGGCTTTCATTTTCTCCTCCTTGTATAAATCCTGGTTGCTGTCTCTTTA
TGAGGAGTTGTGGCCCGTTGTCAGGCAACGTGGCGTGGTGTGCACTGTGTTTGCTGACGCAACCCCCACT
GGTTGGGGCATTGCCACCACCTGTCAGCTCCTTTCCGGGACTTTCGCTTTCCCCCTCCCTATTGCCACGG
CGGAACTCATCGCCGCCTGCCTTGCCCGCTGCTGGACAGGGGCTCGGCTGTTGGGCACTGACAATTCCGT
GGTGTTGTCGGGGAAATCATCGTCCTTTCCTTGGCTGCTCGCCTGTGTTGCCACCTGGATTCTGCGCGGG
ACGTCCTTCTGCTACGTCCCTTCGGCCCTCAATCCAGCGGACCTTCCTTCCCGCGGCCTGCTGCCGGCTC
TGCGGCCTCTTCCGCGTCTTCGCCTTCGCCCTCAGACGAGTCGGATCTCCCTTTGGGCCGCCTCCCCGCG
TCGACTTTAAGACCAATGACTTACAAGGCAGCTGTAGATCTTAGCCACTTTTTAAAAGAAAAGGGGGGAC
TGGAAGGGCTAATTCACTCCCAACGAAGACAAGATCTGCTTTTTGCTTGTACTGGGTCTCTCTGGTTAGA
CCAGATCTGAGCCTGGGAGCTCTCTGGCTAACTAGGGAACCCACTGCTTAAGCCTCAATAAAGCTTGCCT
TGAGTGCTTCAAGTAGTGTGTGCCCGTCTGTTGTGTGACTCTGGTAACTAGAGATCCCTCAGACCCTTTT
AGTCAGTGTGGAAAATCTCTAGCAGTACGTATAGTAGTTCATGTCATCTTATTATTCAGTATTTATAACT
TGCAAAGAAATGAATATCAGAGAGTGAGAGGAACTTGTTTATTGCAGCTTATAATGGTTACAAATAAAGC
AATAGCATCACAAATTTCACAAATAAAGCATTTTTTTCACTGCATTCTAGTTGTGGTTTGTCCAAACTCA
TCAATGTATCTTATCATGTCTGGCTCTAGCTATCCCGCCCCTAACTCCGCCCATCCCGCCCCTAACTCCG
CCCAGTTCCGCCCATTCTCCGCCCCATGGCTGACTAATTTTTTTTATTTATGCAGAGGCCGAGGCCGCCT
CGGCCTCTGAGCTATTCCAGAAGTAGTGAGGAGGCTTTTTTGGAGGCCTAGGGACGTACCCAATTCGCCC
TATAGTGAGTCGTATTACGCGCGCTCACTGGCCGTCGTTTTACAACGTCGTGACTGGGAAAACCCTGGCG
TTACCCAACTTAATCGCCTTGCAGCACATCCCCCTTTCGCCAGCTGGCGTAATAGCGAAGAGGCCCGCAC
CGATCGCCCTTCCCAACAGTTGCGCAGCCTGAATGGCGAATGGG
[124 nt withheld, positions 4595-4718]
C
[91 nt withheld, positions 4720-4810]
A
[49 nt withheld, positions 4812-4860]
CCTTTGACGTTGGAGTCCACGTTCTTT
[37 nt withheld, positions 4888-4924]
ACCCTATCTCGGTCTATTCTTTTGATTTATAAGGGATTTTGCCGATTTCGGCCTATTGGTTAAAAAATGA
GCTGATTTAACAAAAATTTAACGCGAATTTTAACAAAATATTAACGCTTACAATTTAGGTGGCACTTTTC
GGGGAAATGTGCGCGGAACCCCTATTTGTTTATTTTTCTAAATACATTCAAATATGTATCCGCTCATGAG
ACAATAACCCTGATAAATGCTTCAATAATATTGAAAAAGGAAGAGTATGAGTATTCAACATTTCCGTGTC
GCCCTTATTCCCTTTTTTGCGGCATTTTGCCTTCCTGTTTTTGCTCACCCAGAAACGCTGGTGAAAGTAA
AAGATGCTGAAGATCAGTTGGGTGCACGAGTGGGTTACATCGAACTGGATCTCAACAGCGGTAAGATCCT
TGAGAGTTTTCGCCCCGAAGAACGTTTTCCAATGATGAGCACTTTTAAAGTTCTGCTATGTGGCGCGGTA
TTATCCCGTATTGACGCCGGGCAAGAGCAACTCGGTCGCCGCATACACTATTCTCAGAATGACTTGGTTG
AGTACTCACCAGTCACAGAAAAGCATCTTACGGATGGCATGACAGTAAGAGAATTATGCAGTGCTGCCAT
AACCATGAGTGATAACACTGCGGCCAACTTACTTCTGACAACGATCGGAGGACCGAAGGAGCTAACCGCT
TTTTTGCACAACATGGGGGATCATGTAACTCGCCTTGATCGTTGGGAACCGGAGCTGAATGAAGCCATAC
CAAACGACGAGCGTGACACCACGATGCCTGTAGCAATGGCAACAACGTTGCGCAAACTATTAACTGGCGA
ACTACTTACTCTAGCTTCCCGGCAACAATTAATAGACTGGATGGAGGCGGATAAAGTTGCAGGACCACTT
CTGCGCTCGGCCCTTCCGGCTGGCTGGTTTATTGCTGATAAATCTGGAGCCGGTGAGCGTGGGTCTCGCG
GTATCATTGCAGCACTGGGGCCAGATGGTAAGCCCTCCCGTATCGTAGTTATCTACACGACGGGGAGTCA
GGCAACTATGGATGAACGAAATAGACAGATCGCTGAGATAGGTGCCTCACTGATTAAGCATTGGTAACTG
TCAGACCAAGTTTACTCATATATACTTTAGATTGATTTAAAACTTCATTTTTAATTTAAAAGGATCTAGG
TGAAGATCCTTTTTGATAATCTCATGACCAAAATCCCTTAACGTGAGTTTTCGTTCCACTGAGCGTCAGA
CCCCGTAGAAAAGATCAAAGGATCTTCTTGAGATCCTTTTTTTCTGCGCGTAATCTGCTGCTTGCAAACA
AAAAAACCACCGCTACCAGCGGTGGTTTGTTTGCCGGATCAAGAGCTACCAACTCTTTTTCCGAAGGTAA
CTGGCTTCAGCAGAGCGCAGATACCAAATACTGTTCTTCTAGTGTAGCCGTAGTTAGGCCACCACTTCAA
GAACTCTGTAGCACCGCCTACATACCTCGCTCTGCTAATCCTGTTACCAGTGGCTGCTGCCAGTGGCGAT
AAGTCGTGTCTTACCGGGTTGGACTCAAGACGATAGTTACCGGATAAGGCGCAGCGGTCGGGCTGAACGG
GGGGTTCGTGCACACAGCCCAGCTTGGAGCGAACGACCTACACCGAACTGAGATACCTACAGCGTGAGCT
ATGAGAAAGCGCCACGCTTCCCGAAGGGAGAAAGGCGGACAGGTATCCGGTAAGCGGCAGGGTCGGAACA
GGAGAGCGCACGAGGGAGCTTCCAGGGGGAAACGCCTGGTATCTTTATAGTCCTGTCGGGTTTCGCCACC
TCTGACTTGAGCGTCGATTTTTGTGATGCTCGTCAGGGGGGCGGAGCCTATGGAAAAACGCCAGCAACGC
GGCCTTTTTACGGTTCCTGGCCTTTTGCTGGCCTTTTGCTCACATGTTCTTTCCTGCGTTATCCCCTGAT
TCTGTGGATAACCGTATTACCGCCTTTGAGTGAGCTGATACCGCTCGCCGCAGCCGAACGACCGAGCGCA
GCGAGTCAGTGAGCGAGGAAGCGGAAGAGCGCCCAATACGCAAACCGCCTCTCCCCGCGCGTTGGCCGAT
TCATTAATGCAGCTGGCACGACAGGTTTCCCGACTGGAAAGCGGGCAGTGAGCGCAACGCAATTAATGTG
AGTTAGCTCACTCATTAGGCACCCCAGGCTTTACACTTTATGCTTCCGGCTCGTATGTTGTGTGGAATTG
TGAGCGGATAACAATTTCACACAGGAAACAGCTATGACCATGATTACGCCAAGCGCGCAATTAACCCTCA
CTAAAGGGAACAAAAGCTGGAGCTGCAAGCTTAATGTAGTCTTATGCAATACTCTTGTAGTCTTGCAACA
TGGTAACGATGAGTTAGCAACATGCCTTACAAGGAGAGAAAAAGCACCGTGCATGCCGATTGGTGGAAGT
AAGGTGGTACGATCGTGCCTTATTAGGAAGGCAACAGACGGGTCTGACATGGATTGGACGAACCACTGAA
TTGCCGCATTGCAGAGATATTGTATTTAAGTGCCTAGCTCGATACATAAACGGGTCTCTCTGGTTAGACC
AGATCTGAGCCTGGGAGCTCTCTGGCTAACTAGGGAACCCACTGCTTAAGCCTCAATAAAGCTTGCCTTG
AGTGCTTCAAGTAGTGTGTGCCCGTCTGTTGTGTGACTCTGGTAACTAGAGATCCCTCAGACCCTTTTAG
TCAGTGTGGAAAATCTCTAGCAGTGGCGCCCGAACAGGGACTTGAAAGCGAAAGGGAAACCAGAGGAGCT
CTCTCGACGCAGGACTCGGCTTGCTGAAGCGCGCACGGCAAGAGGCGAGGGGCGGCGACTGGTGAGTACG
CCAAAAATTTTGACTAGCGGAGGCTAGAAGGAGAGAGATGGGTGCGAGAGCGTCAGTATTAAGCGGGGGA
GAATTAGATCGCGATGGGAAAAAATTCGGTTAAGGCCAGGGGGAAAGAAAAAATATAAATTAAAACATAT
AGTATGGGCAAGCAGGGAGCTAGAACGATTCGCAGTTAATCCTGGCCTGTTAGAAACATCAGAAGGCTGT
AGACAAATACTGGGACAGCTACAACCATCCCTTCAGACAGGATCAGAAGAACTTAGATCATTATATAATA
CAGTAGCAACCCTCTATTGTGTGCATCAAAGGATAGAGATAAAAGACACCAAGGAAGCTTTAGACAAGAT
AGAGGAAGAGCAAAACAAAAGTAAGACCACCGCACAGCAAGCGGCCGCTGATCTTCAGACCTGGAGGAGG
AGATATGAGGGACAATTGGAGAAGTGAATTATATAAATATAAAGTAGTAAAAATTGAACCATTAGGAGTA
GCACCCACCAAGGCAAAGAGAAGAGTGGTGCAGAGAGAAAAAAGAGCAGTGGGAATAGGAGCTTTGTTCC
TTGGGTTCTTGGGAGCAGCAGGAAGCACTATGGGCGCAGCGTCAATGACGCTGACGGTACAGGCCAGACA
ATTATTGTCTGGTATAGTGCAGCAGCAGAACAATTTGCTGAGGGCTATTGAGGCGCAACAGCATCTGTTG
CAACTCACAGTCTGGGGCATCAAGCAGCTCCAGGCAAGAATCCTGGCTGTGGAAAGATACCTAAAGGATC
AACAGCTCCTGGGGATTTGGGGTTGCTCTGGAAAACTCATTTGCACCACTGCTGTGCCTTGGAATGCTAG
TTGGAGTAATAAATCTCTGGAACAGATTTGGAATCACACGACCTGGATGGAGTGGGACAGAGAAATTAAC
AATTACACAAGCTTAATACACTCCTTAATTGAAGAATCGCAAAACCAGCAAGAAAAGAATGAACAAGAAT
TATTGGAATTAGATAAATGGGCAAGTTTGTGGAATTGGTTTAACATAACAAATTGGCTGTGGTATATAAA
ATTATTCATAATGATAGTAGGAGGCTTGGTAGGTTTAAGAATAGTTTTTGCTGTACTTTCTATAGTGAAT
AGAGTTAGGCAGGGATATTCACCATTATCGTTTCAGACCCACCTCCCAACCCCGAGGGGACCCATGCATT
GCATCTCAATTAGTCAGCAACCAGGTGTGGAAAGTCCCCAGGCTCCCCAGCAGGCAGAAGTATGCAAAGC
ATGCGTCTCAATTAGTCAGCAACCATAGTCCCGCCCCTAACTCCGCCCATCCCGCCCCTAACTCCGCCCA
GTTCCGCCCATTCTCCGCCCCATGGCTGACTAATTTTTTTTATTTATGCAGAGGCCGAGGCCGCCTCGGC
CTCTGAGCTATTCCAGAAGTAGTGAGGAGGCTTTTTTGGAGGCCTAGGCTTTTGCAAAAAGCTTTCTAGA
GGTACCACCGGAGCTTACCATGACCGAGTACAAGCCCACGGTGCGCCTCGCCACCCGCGACGACGTCCCC
AGGGCCGTACGCACCCTCGCCGCCGCGTTCGCCGACTACCCCGCCACGCGCCACACCGTCGATCCGGACC
GCCACATCGAGCGGGTCACCGAGCTGCAAGAACTCTTCCTCACGCGCGTCGGGCTCGACATCGGCAAGGT
GTGGGTCGCGGACGACGGCGCCGCCGTGGCGGTCTGGACCACGCCGGAGAGCGTCGAAGCGGGGGCGGTG
TTCGCCGAGATCGGCCCGCGCATGGCCGAGTTGAGCGGTTCCCGGCTGGCCGCGCAGCAACAGATGGAAG
GCCTCCTGGCGCCGCACCGGCCCAAGGAGCCCGCGTGGTTCCTGGCCACCGTCGGCGTCTCGCCCGACCA
CCAGGGCAAGGGTCTGGGCAGCGCCGTCGTGCTCCCCGGAGTGGAGGCGGCCGAGCGCGCCGGGGTGCCC
GCCTTCCTGGAGACCTCCGCGCCCCGCAACCTCCCCTTCTACGAGCGGCTCGGCTTCACCGTCACCGCCG
ACGTCGAGGTGCCCGAAGGACCGCGCACCTGGTGCATGACCCGCAAGCCCGGTGCCAGTTAACGAATTCT
AGATCTTGAGACAAATGGCAGTATTCATCCACAATTTTAAAAGAAAAGGGGGGATTGGGGGGTACAGTGC
AGGGGAAAGAATAGTAGACATAATAGCAACAGACATACAAACTAAAGAATTACAAAAACAAATTACAAAA
ATTCAAAATTTTCGGGTTTATTACAGGGACAGCAGAGATCCACTTTGGCGCCGGCTCGAGGCCTGCAGGT
GCAAAGATGGATAAAGTTTTAAACAGAGAGGAATCTTTGCAGCTAATGGACCTTCTAGGTCTTGAAAGGA
GTGGGAATT
Features (pLannotate 1.2.2; 31 found; start..end, strand, type, name):
      1..1179    +  promoter       EF-1α promoter: strong constitutive promoter for human elongation factor EF-1α
   1196..3010    +  CDS            MYB (fragment): MYB_HUMAN - Experimental evidence at protein level: Swiss-Prot protein existence level 1. Transcriptional activator; DNA-binding protein that specifically recognize the sequence 5'-YAAC[GT]G-3'. Plays an important role in the control of proliferation and differentiation of hematopoietic progenitor cells. From Homo sapiens (Human).
   3026..3079    +  promoter       U6 promoter (fragment): RNA polymerase III promoter for human U6 snRNA
   3121..3709    +  misc_feature   WPRE: woodchuck hepatitis virus posttranscriptional regulatory element
   3760..3779    +  misc_feature   cPPT/CTS (fragment): central polypurine tract and central termination sequence of HIV-1
   3781..4014    +  LTR            3' LTR (ΔU3): self-inactivating 3' long terminal repeat (LTR) from HIV-1
   4092..4213    +  polyA_signal   SV40 poly(A) signal: SV40 polyadenylation signal
   4253..4388    +  rep_origin     SV40 ori: SV40 origin of replication
   4409..4427    -  promoter       T7 promoter: promoter for bacteriophage T7 RNA polymerase
   4435..4590    +  CDS            lacZα (fragment): LacZα fragment of β-galactosidase; lacZ fragment
   4595..5023    +  rep_origin     f1 ori (sequence partly withheld): f1 bacteriophage origin of replication; arrow indicates direction of (+) strand synthesis
   5076..5180    +  promoter       AmpR promoter: bla
   5181..6041    +  CDS            AmpR: β-lactamase; bla; confers resistance to ampicillin, carbenicillin, and related antibiotics
   6212..6800    +  rep_origin     ori: high-copy-number ColE1/pMB1/pBR322/pUC origin of replication
   6983..7075    +  CDS            lacI (fragment): lac repressor; lacI; The lac repressor binds to the lac operator to inhibit transcription in E. coli. This inhibition can be relieved by adding lactose or isopropyl-β-D-thiogalactopyranoside (IPTG).
   7088..7109    +  protein_bind   CAP binding site: CAP binding activates transcription in the presence of cAMP. E. coli catabolite activator protein
   7124..7154    +  promoter       lac promoter: promoter for the E. coli lac operon
   7162..7178    +  protein_bind   lac operator: The lac repressor binds to the lac operator to inhibit transcription in E. coli. This inhibition can be relieved by adding lactose or isopropyl-β-D-thiogalactopyranoside (IPTG). lac repressor encoded by lacI
   7223..7241    +  promoter       T3 promoter: promoter for bacteriophage T3 RNA polymerase
   7269..7495    +  promoter       RSV promoter: Rous sarcoma virus enhancer/promoter
   7496..7676    +  LTR            5' LTR (truncated): truncated 5' long terminal repeat (LTR) from HIV-1
   7723..7848    +  misc_feature   HIV-1 Ψ: packaging signal of human immunodeficiency virus type 1
   7832..8195    +  CDS            HIV-1 gag (fragment): gag protein from human immunodeficiency virus 1; gag
   8341..8574    +  misc_feature   RRE: The Rev response element (RRE) of HIV-1 allows for Rev-dependent mRNA export from the nucleus to the cytoplasm.
   8951..8977    +  CDS            Rev (fragment): human immunodeficiency virus 1 (HIV-1) Rev protein; rev; enhances nuclear export of unspliced and incompletely spliced viral mRNAs
   8984..9007    +  promoter       SV40 promoter (fragment): SV40 early promoter
   9008..9079    +  promoter       SV40 promoter (fragment): SV40 enhancer and early promoter
   9103..9238    +  rep_origin     SV40 ori: SV40 origin of replication
   9284..9880    +  CDS            PuroR (fragment): puromycin N-acetyltransferase; pac from Streptomyces; confers resistance to puromycin
   9929..10046   +  misc_feature   cPPT/CTS: central polypurine tract and central termination sequence of HIV-1
  10111..10177   +  CDS            small t antigen (fragment): SV40 (simian virus 40) small t antigen
