[The description below was written by a language model from this plasmid's Addgene catalogue record and pLannotate feature annotations shown in this document.]
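Description:
TFORF2070 is a lentiviral mammalian expression plasmid built on the pLX_TRC317 backbone. It carries a human MYB open reading frame as one member of a barcoded transcription factor ORF collection. The plasmid is about 10.2 kb and is propagated in E. coli through a high-copy ColE1/pUC-type origin with ampicillin selection from the bla gene. An f1 origin and remnants of the lac region are also annotated. The depositor cautions that the plasmid can recombine in bacteria, a common issue for constructs with repeated LTR sequences.

The viral genome has a third-generation, self-inactivating layout. An RSV promoter drives a truncated HIV-1 5' LTR, followed by the Ψ packaging signal with a partial gag sequence, the RRE for Rev-dependent nuclear export, and a cPPT/CTS element. The genome ends in a ΔU3 3' LTR with an SV40 polyadenylation signal downstream. Two expression units sit within it. An SV40 early promoter drives puromycin N-acetyltransferase, which allows selection of transduced cells. The strong constitutive EF-1α promoter drives the synthesized MYB coding sequence, which corresponds to a specific annotated transcript isoform, and a WPRE downstream enhances transcript expression. MYB encodes a sequence-specific transcriptional activator involved in the proliferation and differentiation of hematopoietic progenitors.

According to the record, each ORF in the collection is paired with a unique 24-bp barcode, although the feature table does not annotate the barcode. A short U6 promoter fragment is detected between the ORF and the WPRE, and its role is not stated. The barcode allows the overexpressed factor to be identified in pooled screens, such as those studying transcription-factor-driven directed differentiation.
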