Addgene plasmid #141903: TFORF2070
Purpose: Lentiviral vector for overexpressing transcription factor ORFs with unique 24-bp barcodes. Barcodes facilitate identification of transcription factors in pooled screens.
Depositing lab: Feng Zhang. Depositing organization: Broad Institute. Publication: A transcription factor atlas of directed differentiation. Joung J, Ma S, Tay T, Geiger-Schuller KR, Kirchgatterer PC, Verdine VK, Guo B, Arias-Garcia MA, Allen WE, Singh A, Kuksenko O, Abudayyeh OO, Gootenberg JS, Fu Z, Macrae RK, Buenrostro JD, Regev A, Zhang F. Cell. 2023 Jan 5;186(1):209-229.e26. doi: 10.1016/j.cell.2022.11.026. PubMed 36608654.
Backbone
  Vector backbone: pLX_TRC317
  Backbone manufacturer: Broad Institute Genetic Perturbation Platform
  Backbone size w/o insert (bp): 8264
  Vector type: Mammalian Expression, Lentiviral
  Selectable markers: Puromycin
Growth in bacteria
  Bacterial resistance: Ampicillin, 100 μg/mL
  Growth temperature: 37°C
  Growth strain: NEB Stable
  Copy number: High Copy
Gene/Insert
  Gene/Insert name: MYB
  Species: H. sapiens (human)
  Insert size (bp): 1919
  Entrez Gene: MYB (a.k.a. Cmyb, c-myb, c-myb_CDS, efg)
  Promoter: EF1a
  Cloning method: Unknown
  Sequencing primers: 5′ GGGTGGAGACTGAAGTTAGGCCAG; 3′ CACATAGCGTAAAAGGAGCAACATAG
Terms and licenses: Academic/Nonprofit Terms; Industry Terms: Not Available to Industry
Depositor comments: NM_001161660,ENST00000533624 . The transcription factor ORF portion of this plasmid was synthesized by Genewiz. Please test multiple small colonies in case of plasmid recombination. To make this collection available in a timely manner, a portion of this collection was not fully sequenced by Addgene. If an Addgene verified full plasmid sequence is not available, please contact us prior to placing an order to request the full sequence.
How to cite: TFORF2070 was a gift from Feng Zhang (Addgene plasmid # 141903 ; http://n2t.net/addgene:141903 ; RRID:Addgene_141903)
