>Addgene plasmid #141903 | TFORF2070 | depositor partial sequence | sequence record 277846 | Insert
ACCGCCACCATGGCCCGAAGACCCCGGCACAGCATATATAGCAGTGACGAGGATGATGAGGACTTTGAGA
TGTGTGACCATGACTATGATGGGCTGCTTCCCAAGTCTGGAAAGCGTCACTTGGGGAAAACAAGGTGGAC
CCGGGAAGAGGATGAAAAACTGAAGAAGCTGGTGGAACAGAATGGAACAGATGACTGGAAAGTTATTGCC
AATTATCTCCCGAATCGAACAGATGTGCAGTGCCAGCACCGATGGCAGAAAGTACTAAACCCTGAGCTCA
TCAAGGGTCCTTGGACCAAAGAAGAAGATCAGAGAGTGATAGAGCTTGTACAGAAATACGGTCCGAAACG
TTGGTCTGTTATTGCCAAGCACTTAAAGGGGAGAATTGGAAAACAATGTAGGGAGAGGTGGCATAACCAC
TTGAATCCAGAAGTTAAGAAAACCTCCTGGACAGAAGAGGAAGACAGAATTATTTACCAGGCACACAAGA
GACTGGGGAACAGATGGGCAGAAATCGCAAAGCTACTGCCTGGACGAACTGATAATGCTATCAAGAACCA
CTGGAATTCTACAATGCGTCGGAAGGTCGAACAGGAAGGTTATCTGCAGGAGTCTTCAAAAGCCAGCCAG
CCAGCAGTGGCCACAAGCTTCCAGAAGAACAGTCATTTGATGGGTTTTGCTCAGGCTCCGCCTACAGCTC
AACTCCCTGCCACTGGCCAGCCCACTGTTAACAACGACTATTCCTATTACCACATTTCTGAAGCACAAAA
TGTCTCCAGTCATGTTCCATACCCTGTAGCGTTACATGTAAATATAGTCAATGTCCCTCAGCCAGCTGCC
GCAGCCATTCAGACACAGAACCACACATGCAGCTACCCCGGGTGGCACAGCACCACCATTGCCGACCACA
CCAGACCTCATGGAGACAGTGCACCTGTTTCCTGTTTGGGAGAACACCACTCCACTCCATCTCTGCCAGC
GGATCCTGGCTCCCTACCTGAAGAAAGCGCCTCGCCAGCAAGGTGCATGATCGTCCACCAGGGCACCATT
CTGGATAATGTTAAGAACCTCTTAGAATTTGCAGAAACACTCCAATTTATAGATTCTTTCTTAAACACTT
CCAGTAACCATGAAAACTCAGACTTGGAAATGCCTTCTTTAACTTCCACCCCCCTCATTGGTCACAAATT
GACTGTTACAACACCATTTCATAGAGACCAGACTGTGAAAACTCAAAAGGAAAATACTGTTTTTAGAACC
CCAGCTATCAAAAGGTCAATCTTAGAAAGCTCTCCAAGAACTCCTACACCATTCAAACATGCACTTGCAG
CTCAAGAAATTAAATACGGTCCCCTGAAGATGCTACCTCAGACACCCTCTCATCTAGTAGAAGATCTGCA
GGATGTGATCAAACAGGAATCTGATGAATCTGGAATTGTTGCTGAGTTTCAAGAAAATGGACCACCCTTA
CTGAAGAAAATCAAACAAGAGGTGGAATCTCCAACTGATAAATCAGGAAACTTCTTCTGCTCACACCACT
GGGAAGGGGACAGTCTGAATACCCAACTGTTCACGCAGACCTCGCCTGTGGCAGATGCACCGAATATTCT
TACAAGCTCCGTTTTAATGGCACCAGCATCAGAAGATGAAGACAATGTTCTCAAAGCATTTACAGTACCT
AAAAACAGGTCCCTGGCGAGCCCCTTGCAGCCTTGTAGCAGTACCTGGGAACCTGCATCCTGTGGAAAGA
TGGAGGAGCAGATGACATCTTCCAGTCAAGCTCGTAAATACGTGAATGCATTCTCAGCCCGGACGCTGGT
CATGTAGTAATGAACTAGTCCGTAACTTGAAAGTATTTCGATTTCTTGGCTTTATATATCTTGTGGAAAG
GACGAGCTCCCACTCCTCGATGGTCGCAA
