>Addgene plasmid #141903 | TFORF2070 | depositor partial sequence | sequence record 277847 | Barcode
GCTCCCACTCCTCGATGGTCGCAA
